Addgene plasmid #100039: pAAV.CAG.Flex.Twitch2B.WPRE.SV40
Purpose: AAV expression of FLEXed Twitch2B driven by CAG promoter. Twitch 2B is a fluorescent reporter for calcium signaling
Depositing lab: Oliver Griesbeck. Depositing organization: Max Planck Institute for Biological Intelligence. Publication: Optimized ratiometric calcium sensors for functional in vivo imaging of neurons and T lymphocytes. Thestrup T, Litzlbauer J, Bartholomaus I, Mues M, Russo L, Dana H, Kovalchuk Y, Liang Y, Kalamakis G, Laukat Y, Becker S, Witte G, Geiger A, Allen T, Rome LC, Chen TW, Kim DS, Garaschuk O, Griesinger C, Griesbeck O. Nat Methods. 2014 Jan 5. doi: 10.1038/nmeth.2773. PubMed 24390440.
Backbone
  Vector backbone: pAAV
  Vector type: Mammalian Expression, AAV
Growth in bacteria
  Bacterial resistance: Ampicillin, 100 μg/mL
  Growth temperature: 37°C
  Growth strain: NEB Stable
  Copy number: Unknown
Gene/Insert
  Gene/Insert name: Twitch2B
  Species: Synthetic
  Promoter: CAG
  Cloning method: Unknown
  Sequencing primers: 5′ unknown
Terms and licenses: Academic/Nonprofit Terms; Industry Terms: Not Available to Industry
Depositor comments: Penn Vector Core p3409
How to cite: pAAV.CAG.Flex.Twitch2B.WPRE.SV40 was a gift from Oliver Griesbeck (Addgene plasmid # 100039 ; http://n2t.net/addgene:100039 ; RRID:Addgene_100039)
