[The description below was written by a language model from this plasmid's Addgene catalogue record, the feature table of its GenBank file and pLannotate feature annotations shown in this document.]
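Description:
pAAV.CAG.Flex.Twitch2B.WPRE.SV40 is an adeno-associated virus transfer plasmid for Cre-dependent mammalian expression of Twitch2B, a synthetic, genetically encoded fluorescent reporter of calcium signalling. The pAAV backbone is maintained in E. coli through a high-copy ColE1/pUC-type origin and selected with ampicillin (AmpR under its own bla promoter); an f1 phage origin is also present. Two AAV2 inverted terminal repeats flank the expression cassette and define the segment that is replicated and packaged into recombinant AAV particles when the helper functions are supplied in trans.

Between the ITRs, the CAG promoter (CMV enhancer, chicken β-actin promoter and chimeric intron sequences) faces a FLEX switch. The Twitch2B coding sequence lies in the antisense orientation and is bracketed by lox2272 and loxP sites on each side, with the two pairs in opposing orientation. It is therefore silent until Cre recombinase inverts it and then excises one site of each pair, which locks the sensor in the sense orientation and restricts expression to Cre-expressing cells. The annotated open reading frame consists of mCerulean3, a troponin C-derived calcium-binding fragment and a second GFP-family protein that the annotation tool matches to an EGFP-like fragment. This layout fits a ratiometric, FRET-type sensor in which calcium binding changes energy transfer between donor and acceptor. A WPRE downstream enhances transcript expression, and an SV40 polyadenylation signal terminates the message.

The associated work concerns ratiometric calcium imaging in vivo in neurons and T lymphocytes. The accompanying GenBank record is slightly shorter, starts at a different coordinate and annotates only some of these parts, but it shows the same lox sites, WPRE, poly(A) signal, ITRs and backbone elements.
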