Features (pLannotate 1.2.2; 24 found; start..end, strand, type, name):
    192..440     +  enhancer       CMV enhancer (fragment): human cytomegalovirus immediate early enhancer
    442..718     +  promoter       chicken β-actin promoter: No description available
    719..854     +  intron         hybrid intron (fragment): hybrid between chicken β-actin (CBA) and minute virus of mice (MMV) introns (Gray et al., 2011)
    943..1073    +  intron         chimeric intron (fragment): chimera between introns from chicken β-actin and rabbit β-globin
   1134..1167    +  protein_bind   lox2272: Cre-mediated recombination occurs in the 8-bp core sequence (GGATACTT). lox2272 sites are compatible with each other, but incompatible with loxP or loxN sites (Lee and Saito, 1988). Cre recombinase
   1168..1217    -  intron         β-globin intron (fragment): internally truncated intron from human β-globin
   1218..1251    +  protein_bind   loxP: Cre-mediated recombination occurs in the 8-bp core sequence (GCATACAT). Cre recombinase
   1354..2001    -  CDS            cEGFP (fragment): cEGFP is a basic (constitutively fluorescent) green fluorescent protein published in 2008, derived from Aequorea victoria.
   2023..2268    -  CDS            TNNC2 (fragment): TNNC2_MELGA - Experimental evidence at protein level: Swiss-Prot protein existence level 1. Troponin is the central regulatory protein of striated muscle contraction. Tn consists of three components: Tn-I which is the inhibitor of actomyosin ATPase, Tn-T which contains the binding site for tropomyosin and Tn-C. The binding of calcium to Tn-C abolishes the inhibitory action of Tn on actin filaments. From Meleagris gallopavo (Wild turkey).
   2251..2934    -  CDS            mCerulean3: mCerulean3 is a basic (constitutively fluorescent) cyan fluorescent protein published in 2011, derived from Aequorea victoria. It is reported to be a somewhat slowly-maturing monomer with very low acid sensitivity.
   2953..2986    -  protein_bind   lox2272: Cre-mediated recombination occurs in the 8-bp core sequence (GGATACTT). lox2272 sites are compatible with each other, but incompatible with loxP or loxN sites (Lee and Saito, 1988). Cre recombinase
   2987..3036    -  intron         β-globin intron (fragment): internally truncated intron from human β-globin
   3037..3070    -  protein_bind   loxP: Cre-mediated recombination occurs in the 8-bp core sequence (GCATACAT). Cre recombinase
   3083..3671    +  misc_feature   WPRE: woodchuck hepatitis virus posttranscriptional regulatory element
   3714..3835    -  polyA_signal   SV40 poly(A) signal: SV40 polyadenylation signal
   3858..3926    -  CDS            large T antigen (fragment): large T antigen from SV40 (simian virus 40)
   3997..4130    +  repeat_region  AAV2 ITR: inverted terminal repeat of adeno-associated virus serotype 2 inverted
   4124..4180    -  CDS            lacI (fragment): lac repressor; lacI; The lac repressor binds to the lac operator to inhibit transcription in E. coli. This inhibition can be relieved by adding lactose or isopropyl-β-D-thiogalactopyranoside (IPTG).
   4363..4951    -  rep_origin     ori: high-copy-number ColE1/pMB1/pBR322/pUC origin of replication
   5122..5982    -  CDS            AmpR: β-lactamase; bla; confers resistance to ampicillin, carbenicillin, and related antibiotics
   5983..6087    -  promoter       AmpR promoter: bla
   6140..6568    -  rep_origin     f1 ori (sequence partly withheld): f1 bacteriophage origin of replication; arrow indicates direction of (+) strand synthesis
   6573..4       -  CDS            lacZα (fragment) (across the origin): LacZα fragment of β-galactosidase; lacZ fragment
   6637..131     -  repeat_region  AAV2 ITR (fragment) (across the origin): inverted terminal repeat of adeno-associated virus serotype 2 inverted
>Addgene plasmid #100039 | pAAV.CAG.Flex.Twitch2B.WPRE.SV40 | depositor full sequence | sequence record 182952 | pAAV.CAG.Flex.Twitch2B.WPRE.SV40 sequence 6638 bps
GCTGCGCGCTCGCTCGCTCACTGAGGCCGCCCGGGCAAAGCCCGGGCGTCGGGCGACCTTTGGTCGCCCG
GCCTCAGTGAGCGAGCGAGCGCGCAGAGAGGGAGTGGCCAACTCCATCACTAGGGGTTCCTTGTAGTTAA
TGATTAACCCGCCATGCTACTTATCTACGTAGCCATGCTCTAGGAAGAGTACCATTGACGTCAATAATGA
CGTATGTTCCCATAGTAACGCCAATAGGGACTTTCCATTGACGTCAATGGGTGGAGTATTTACGGTAAAC
TGCCCACTTGGCAGTACATCAAGTGTATCATATGCCAAGTACGCCCCCTATTGACGTCAATGACGGTAAA
TGGCCCGCCTGGCATTATGCCCAGTACATGACCTTATGGGACTTTCCTACTTGGCAGTACATCTACGTAT
TAGTCATCGCTATTACCATGGTCGAGGTGAGCCCCACGTTCTGCTTCACTCTCCCCATCTCCCCCCCCTC
CCCACCCCCAATTTTGTATTTATTTATTTTTTAATTATTTTGTGCAGCGATGGGGGCGGGGGGGGGGGGG
GGCGCGCGCCAGGCGGGGCGGGGCGGGGCGAGGGGCGGGGCGGGGCGAGGCGGAGAGGTGCGGCGGCAGC
CAATCAGAGCGGCGCGCTCCGAAAGTTTCCTTTTATGGCGAGGCGGCGGCGGCGGCGGCCCTATAAAAAG
CGAAGCGCGCGGCGGGCGGGAGTCGCTGCGCGCTGCCTTCGCCCCGTGCCCCGCTCCGCCGCCGCCTCGC
GCCGCCCGCCCCGGCTCTGACTGACCGCGTTACTCCCACAGGTGAGCGGGCGGGACGGCCCTTCTCCTCC
GGGCTGTAATTAGCGCTTGGTTTAATGACGGCTTGTTTCTTTTCTGTGGCTGCGTGAAAGCCTTGAGGGG
CTCCGGGAGGGCCCTTTGTGCGGGGGGAGCGGCTCGGGGCTGTCCGCGGGGGGACGGCTGCCTTCGGGGG
GGACGGGGCAGGGCGGGGTTCGGCTTCTGGCGTGTGACCGGCGGCTCTAGAGCCTCTGCTAACCATGTTC
ATGCCTTCTTCTTTTTCCTACAGCTCCTGGGCAACGTGCTGGTTATTGTGCTGTCTCATCATTTTGGCAA
AGAATTGGATCTTATAACTTCGTATAGGATACTTTATACGAAGTTATGCAGAATGGTAGCTGGATTGTAG
CTGCTATTAGCAATATGAAACCTCTTAATAACTTCGTATAGCATACATTATACGAAGTTATACTAGTTGA
TCATCAATCCTCAATGTTGTGACGGATCTTAAAATTAGCCTTAATGCCGTTCTTTTGCTTATCGGCTGTG
ATGTAAACATTGTGACTGTTGTAGTTGTATTCCAACTTATGCCCGAGTATGTTTCCGTCCTCCTTAAAGT
CGATTCCCTTCAGCTCGATTCGGTTGACAAGTGTATCCCCTTCGAATTTCACCTCGGCCCTAGTCTTGTA
ATTACCATCGTCCTTGAAGAAGATAGTTCTCTCCTGGACGTACCCCTCTGGCATGGCTGATTTAAAGAAA
TCGTGTTGTTTCATATGGTCTGGGTAGCGGGCGAAACACATAAGGCCATATCCTAGAGTAGTAACGAGTG
TGGGCCATGGCACGGGCAGTTTCCCCGTTGTGCAGATGAGCTTGAGTGTCAATTTGCCATTAGTTGCGTC
CCCCTCACCCTCCCCTCGCACGCTGAATTTATGACCGTTGACATCCCCATCCAGTTCCACCAAAATAGGG
ACTACACCAGTGAACAATTCTTCGCCCTTGCTCACCATAGATCCCCCGGTCCCACCTTTGTACAGCTCGT
CCATTCCGAGAGTGATTCCGGCGGCGGTGACAAATTCCAGCAGGACCATGTGATCCCGCTTTTCATTAGG
ATCTTTGGAAAGCTTGGACTGGTATGACAGGTAGTGGTTGTCAGGCAGGAGAACCGGCCCATCCCCGATC
GGAGTATTCTGCTGGTAGTGATCTGCAAGCTGGACCCCACCCATGAGCTCGGGGTAGATGGGCTGCACGT
TTTCCACCATCTTCAGGAACTCGTCGAAATCGATTCTGCCGTTCTTGTCGGTGTCGGAGTCGCCGAAGAT
CTCGTCCACGTCCTCGTCGGTCAGCTGCTCGCCGGTCAGTCTGATGATGTCGCCAAACTCCTCTCTGTCG
ATGAAGCCGTTGCCGTCGAAGTCGAAGATTCTGAAGCACTCGCTCAGTTCCTCTTCGCTGGCGTCGGCAA
CTTGCATGCGGGCGGCGGTCACGAACTCCAGCAGGACCATGTGATCGCGCTTCTCGTTGGGGTCTTTGCT
CAGCTTGGACTGGGTGCTCAGGTAGTGGTTGTCGGGCAGCAGCACGGGGCCGTCGCCGATGGGGGTGTTC
TGCTGGTAGTGGTCGGCGAGCTGCACGCTGCCGTCCTCGATGTTGCAGTTGAGGCCGAAGTTGGCCTTGA
TGCCGTTCTTCTGCTTGTCGGCGGTGATATAGACGTTGCCGTGGATGGCGTTGTACTCCAGCTTGTGCCC
CAGGATGTTGCCGTCCTCCTTGAAGTCGATGCCCTTCAGCTCGATGCGGTTCACCAGGGTGTCGCCCTCG
AACTTCACCTCGGCGCGGGTCTTGTAGTTGCCGTCGTCCTTGAAGAAGATGGTGCGCTCCTGGACGTAGC
CTTCGGGCATGGCGGACTTGAAGAAGTCGTGCTGCTTCATGTGGTCGGGGTAGCGGGCGAAGCACTGCAC
GCCCCAGCTCAGGGTGGTCACGAGGGTGGGCCAGGGCACGGGCAGCTTGCCGGTGGTGCAGATGAACTTC
AGGGTCAGCTTGCCGTAGGTGGCATCGCCCTCGCCCTCGCCGGACACGCTGAACTTGTGGCCGTTTACGT
CGCCGTCCAGCTCGACCAGGATGGGCACCACCCCGGTGAACAGCTCCTCGCCCTTGCTCACCATGGTGGC
GCTAGCCTCGAGATAACTTCGTATAAAGTATCCTATACGAAGTTATTTGCCTTAACCCAGAAATTATCAC
TGTTATTCTTTAGAATGGTGCAAAGAATAACTTCGTATAATGTATGCTATACGAAGTTATAAGCTTATCG
ATAATCAACCTCTGGATTACAAAATTTGTGAAAGATTGACTGGTATTCTTAACTATGTTGCTCCTTTTAC
GCTATGTGGATACGCTGCTTTAATGCCTTTGTATCATGCTATTGCTTCCCGTATGGCTTTCATTTTCTCC
TCCTTGTATAAATCCTGGTTGCTGTCTCTTTATGAGGAGTTGTGGCCCGTTGTCAGGCAACGTGGCGTGG
TGTGCACTGTGTTTGCTGACGCAACCCCCACTGGTTGGGGCATTGCCACCACCTGTCAGCTCCTTTCCGG
GACTTTCGCTTTCCCCCTCCCTATTGCCACGGCGGAACTCATCGCCGCCTGCCTTGCCCGCTGCTGGACA
GGGGCTCGGCTGTTGGGCACTGACAATTCCGTGGTGTTGTCGGGGAAATCATCGTCCTTTCCTTGGCTGC
TCGCCTGTGTTGCCACCTGGATTCTGCGCGGGACGTCCTTCTGCTACGTCCCTTCGGCCCTCAATCCAGC
GGACCTTCCTTCCCGCGGCCTGCTGCCGGCTCTGCGGCCTCTTCCGCGTCTTCGCCTTCGCCCTCAGACG
AGTCGGATCTCCCTTTGGGCCGCCTCCCCGCATCGATACCGTCGACCCGGGCGGCCGCTTCGAGCAGACA
TGATAAGATACATTGATGAGTTTGGACAAACCACAACTAGAATGCAGTGAAAAAAATGCTTTATTTGTGA
AATTTGTGATGCTATTGCTTTATTTGTAACCATTATAAGCTGCAATAAACAAGTTAACAACAACAATTGC
ATTCATTTTATGTTTCAGGTTCAGGGGGAGATGTGGGAGGTTTTTTAAAGCAAGTAAAACCTCTACAAAT
GTGGTAAAATCGATAAGGATCTTCCTAGAGCATGGCTACGTAGATAAGTAGCATGGCGGGTTAATCATTA
ACTACAAGGAACCCCTAGTGATGGAGTTGGCCACTCCCTCTCTGCGCGCTCGCTCGCTCACTGAGGCCGG
GCGACCAAAGGTCGCCCGACGCCCGGGCTTTGCCCGGGCGGCCTCAGTGAGCGAGCGAGCGCGCAGCTGC
ATTAATGAATCGGCCAACGCGCGGGGAGAGGCGGTTTGCGTATTGGGCGCTCTTCCGCTTCCTCGCTCAC
TGACTCGCTGCGCTCGGTCGTTCGGCTGCGGCGAGCGGTATCAGCTCACTCAAAGGCGGTAATACGGTTA
TCCACAGAATCAGGGGATAACGCAGGAAAGAACATGTGAGCAAAAGGCCAGCAAAAGGCCAGGAACCGTA
AAAAGGCCGCGTTGCTGGCGTTTTTCCATAGGCTCCGCCCCCCTGACGAGCATCACAAAAATCGACGCTC
AAGTCAGAGGTGGCGAAACCCGACAGGACTATAAAGATACCAGGCGTTTCCCCCTGGAAGCTCCCTCGTG
CGCTCTCCTGTTCCGACCCTGCCGCTTACCGGATACCTGTCCGCCTTTCTCCCTTCGGGAAGCGTGGCGC
TTTCTCATAGCTCACGCTGTAGGTATCTCAGTTCGGTGTAGGTCGTTCGCTCCAAGCTGGGCTGTGTGCA
CGAACCCCCCGTTCAGCCCGACCGCTGCGCCTTATCCGGTAACTATCGTCTTGAGTCCAACCCGGTAAGA
CACGACTTATCGCCACTGGCAGCAGCCACTGGTAACAGGATTAGCAGAGCGAGGTATGTAGGCGGTGCTA
CAGAGTTCTTGAAGTGGTGGCCTAACTACGGCTACACTAGAAGAACAGTATTTGGTATCTGCGCTCTGCT
GAAGCCAGTTACCTTCGGAAAAAGAGTTGGTAGCTCTTGATCCGGCAAACAAACCACCGCTGGTAGCGGT
GGTTTTTTTGTTTGCAAGCAGCAGATTACGCGCAGAAAAAAAGGATCTCAAGAAGATCCTTTGATCTTTT
CTACGGGGTCTGACGCTCAGTGGAACGAAAACTCACGTTAAGGGATTTTGGTCATGAGATTATCAAAAAG
GATCTTCACCTAGATCCTTTTAAATTAAAAATGAAGTTTTAAATCAATCTAAAGTATATATGAGTAAACT
TGGTCTGACAGTTACCAATGCTTAATCAGTGAGGCACCTATCTCAGCGATCTGTCTATTTCGTTCATCCA
TAGTTGCCTGACTCCCCGTCGTGTAGATAACTACGATACGGGAGGGCTTACCATCTGGCCCCAGTGCTGC
AATGATACCGCGAGACCCACGCTCACCGGCTCCAGATTTATCAGCAATAAACCAGCCAGCCGGAAGGGCC
GAGCGCAGAAGTGGTCCTGCAACTTTATCCGCCTCCATCCAGTCTATTAATTGTTGCCGGGAAGCTAGAG
TAAGTAGTTCGCCAGTTAATAGTTTGCGCAACGTTGTTGCCATTGCTACAGGCATCGTGGTGTCACGCTC
GTCGTTTGGTATGGCTTCATTCAGCTCCGGTTCCCAACGATCAAGGCGAGTTACATGATCCCCCATGTTG
TGCAAAAAAGCGGTTAGCTCCTTCGGTCCTCCGATCGTTGTCAGAAGTAAGTTGGCCGCAGTGTTATCAC
TCATGGTTATGGCAGCACTGCATAATTCTCTTACTGTCATGCCATCCGTAAGATGCTTTTCTGTGACTGG
TGAGTACTCAACCAAGTCATTCTGAGAATAGTGTATGCGGCGACCGAGTTGCTCTTGCCCGGCGTCAATA
CGGGATAATACCGCGCCACATAGCAGAACTTTAAAAGTGCTCATCATTGGAAAACGTTCTTCGGGGCGAA
AACTCTCAAGGATCTTACCGCTGTTGAGATCCAGTTCGATGTAACCCACTCGTGCACCCAACTGATCTTC
AGCATCTTTTACTTTCACCAGCGTTTCTGGGTGAGCAAAAACAGGAAGGCAAAATGCCGCAAAAAAGGGA
ATAAGGGCGACACGGAAATGTTGAATACTCATACTCTTCCTTTTTCAATATTATTGAAGCATTTATCAGG
GTTATTGTCTCATGAGCGGATACATATTTGAATGTATTTAGAAAAATAAACAAATAGGGGTTCCGCGCAC
ATTTCCCCGAAAAGTGCCACCTAAATTGTAAGCGTTAATATTTTGTTAAAATTCGCGTTAAATTTTTGTT
AAATCAGCTCATTTTTTAACCAATAGGCCGAAATCGGCAAAATCCCTTATAAATCAAAAGAATAGACCGA
GATAGGGTTGAGTGTTGTTCCAGTTTGGAACAAGAGTCCACTATTAAAGAACGTGGACTCCAACGTCAAA
GG
[49 nt withheld, positions 6303-6351]
T
[91 nt withheld, positions 6353-6443]
G
[124 nt withheld, positions 6445-6568]
CCCATTCGCCATTCAGGCTGCGCAACTGTTGGGAAGGGCGATCGGTGCGGGCCTCTTCGCTATTACGCCA
