LOCUS       Exported 6605 bp ds-DNA linear SYN 31-MAY-2021
DEFINITION  AAV expression of FLEXed Twitch2B driven by CAG promoter. Twitch 2B
            is a fluorescent reporter for calcium signaling.
ACCESSION   .
VERSION     .
KEYWORDS    pAAV.CAG.Flex.Twitch2B.WPRE.SV40
SOURCE      synthetic DNA construct
  ORGANISM  synthetic DNA construct
REFERENCE   1 (bases 1 to 6605)
  AUTHORS   Thestrup T, Litzlbauer J, Bartholomaus I, Mues M, Russo L, Dana H,
            Kovalchuk Y, Liang Y, Kalamakis G, Laukat Y, Becker S, Witte G,
            Geiger A, Allen T, Rome LC, Chen TW, Kim DS, Garaschuk O, Griesinger
            C, Griesbeck O
  TITLE     Optimized ratiometric calcium sensors for functional in vivo imaging
            of neurons and T lymphocytes.
  JOURNAL   Nat Methods. 2014 Jan 5. doi: 10.1038/nmeth.2773.
  PUBMED    24390440
REFERENCE   2 (bases 1 to 6605)
  AUTHORS   .
  TITLE     Direct Submission
  JOURNAL   Exported May 31, 2021 from SnapGene Server 1.1.58
            http://www.snapgene.com
FEATURES             Location/Qualifiers
     source          1..6605
                     /organism="synthetic DNA construct"
                     /mol_type="other DNA"
     primer_bind     406..428
                     /label=pCAGGS-5
                     /note="Chimeric intron in CAG promoter, forward primer"
     primer_bind     490..509
                     /label=pCAG-F
                     /note="Rabbit beta-globin intron, for pCAG plasmids,
                     forward primer"
     protein_bind    543..576
                     /label=lox2272
                     /bound_moiety="Cre recombinase"
                     /note="Cre-mediated recombination occurs in the 8-bp core
                     sequence (GGATACTT). lox2272 sites are compatible with each
                     other, but incompatible with loxP or loxN sites (Lee and
                     Saito, 1988)."
     protein_bind    627..660
                     /label=loxP
                     /bound_moiety="Cre recombinase"
                     /note="Cre-mediated recombination occurs in the 8-bp core
                     sequence (GCATACAT)."
     primer_bind     complement(1669..1690)
                     /label=EGFP-C
                     /note="EGFP, forward primer"
     primer_bind     2018..2037
                     /label=EXFP-R
                     /note="For distinguishing EGFP variants, reverse primer"
     primer_bind     2277..2298
                     /label=EGFP-N
                     /note="EGFP, reverse primer"
     regulatory      2340..2349
                     /regulatory_class="other"
                     /note="vertebrate consensus sequence for strong initiation
                     of translation (Kozak, 1987)"
     protein_bind    complement(2362..2395)
                     /label=lox2272
                     /bound_moiety="Cre recombinase"
                     /note="Cre-mediated recombination occurs in the 8-bp core
                     sequence (GGATACTT). lox2272 sites are compatible with each
                     other, but incompatible with loxP or loxN sites (Lee and
                     Saito, 1988)."
     protein_bind    complement(2446..2479)
                     /label=loxP
                     /bound_moiety="Cre recombinase"
                     /note="Cre-mediated recombination occurs in the 8-bp core
                     sequence (GCATACAT)."
     misc_feature    2492..3080
                     /label=WPRE
                     /note="woodchuck hepatitis virus posttranscriptional
                     regulatory element"
     primer_bind     complement(2545..2565)
                     /label=WPRE-R
                     /note="WPRE, reverse primer"
     CDS             complement(2963..2974)
                     /codon_start=1
                     /product="Factor Xa recognition and cleavage site"
                     /label=Factor Xa site
                     /translation="IEGR"
     polyA_signal    3123..3244
                     /label=SV40 poly(A) signal
                     /note="SV40 polyadenylation signal"
     primer_bind     complement(3134..3153)
                     /label=EBV-rev
                     /note="SV40 polyA terminator, reverse primer"
     primer_bind     3188..3207
                     /label=SV40pA-R
                     /note="SV40 polyA, reverse primer"
     repeat_region   3406..3535
                     /label=AAV2 ITR
     primer_bind     complement(3601..3618)
                     /label=L4440
                     /note="L4440 vector, forward primer"
     rep_origin      complement(3772..4360)
                     /direction=LEFT
                     /label=ori
                     /note="high-copy-number ColE1/pMB1/pBR322/pUC origin of
                     replication"
     primer_bind     complement(3852..3871)
                     /label=pBR322ori-F
                     /note="pBR322 origin, forward primer"
     CDS             complement(4531..5391)
                     /codon_start=1
                     /gene="bla"
                     /product="beta-lactamase"
                     /label=AmpR
                     /note="confers resistance to ampicillin, carbenicillin, and
                     related antibiotics"
                     /translation="MSIQHFRVALIPFFAAFCLPVFAHPETLVKVKDAEDQLGARVGYI
                     ELDLNSGKILESFRPEERFPMMSTFKVLLCGAVLSRIDAGQEQLGRRIHYSQNDLVEYS
                     PVTEKHLTDGMTVRELCSAAITMSDNTAANLLLTTIGGPKELTAFLHNMGDHVTRLDRW
                     EPELNEAIPNDERDTTMPVAMATTLRKLLTGELLTLASRQQLIDWMEADKVAGPLLRSA
                     LPAGWFIADKSGAGERGSRGIIAALGPDGKPSRIVVIYTTGSQATMDERNRQIAEIGAS
                     LIKHW"
     primer_bind     5154..5173
                     /label=Amp-R
                     /note="Ampicillin resistance gene, reverse primer"
     promoter        complement(5392..5496)
                     /gene="bla"
                     /label=AmpR promoter
     rep_origin      complement(5522..5977)
                     /direction=LEFT
                     /label=f1 ori
                     /note="f1 bacteriophage origin of replication; arrow
                     indicates direction of (+) strand synthesis"
     primer_bind     complement(5659..5680)
                     /label=F1ori-F
                     /note="F1 origin, forward primer"
     primer_bind     5871..5890
                     /label=F1ori-R
                     /note="F1 origin, reverse primer"
     repeat_region   6049..6178
                     /label=AAV2 ITR
ORIGIN
        1 ggggcggggc ggggcgaggc ggagaggtgc ggcggcagcc aatcagagcg gcgcgctccg
       61 aaagtttcct tttatggcga ggcggcggcg gcggcggccc tataaaaagc gaagcgcgcg
      121 gcgggcggga gtcgctgcgc gctgccttcg ccccgtgccc cgctccgccg ccgcctcgcg
      181 ccgcccgccc cggctctgac tgaccgcgtt actcccacag gtgagcgggc gggacggccc
      241 ttctcctccg ggctgtaatt agcgcttggt ttaatgacgg cttgtttctt ttctgtggct
      301 gcgtgaaagc cttgaggggc tccgggaggg ccctttgtgc ggggggagcg gctcggggct
      361 gtccgcgggg ggacggctgc cttcgggggg gacggggcag ggcggggttc ggcttctggc
      421 gtgtgaccgg cggctctaga gcctctgcta accatgttca tgccttcttc tttttcctac
      481 agctcctggg caacgtgctg gttattgtgc tgtctcatca ttttggcaaa gaattggatc
      541 ttataacttc gtataggata ctttatacga agttatgcag aatggtagct ggattgtagc
      601 tgctattagc aatatgaaac ctcttaataa cttcgtatag catacattat acgaagttat
      661 actagttgat catcaatcct caatgttgtg acggatctta aaattagcct taatgccgtt
      721 cttttgctta tcggctgtga tgtaaacatt gtgactgttg tagttgtatt ccaacttatg
      781 cccgagtatg tttccgtcct ccttaaagtc gattcccttc agctcgattc ggttgacaag
      841 tgtatcccct tcgaatttca cctcggccct agtcttgtaa ttaccatcgt ccttgaagaa
      901 gatagttctc tcctggacgt acccctctgg catggctgat ttaaagaaat cgtgttgttt
      961 catatggtct gggtagcggg cgaaacacat aaggccatat cctagagtag taacgagtgt
     1021 gggccatggc acgggcagtt tccccgttgt gcagatgagc ttgagtgtca atttgccatt
     1081 agttgcgtcc ccctcaccct cccctcgcac gctgaattta tgaccgttga catccccatc
     1141 cagttccacc aaaataggga ctacaccagt gaacaattct tcgcccttgc tcaccataga
     1201 tcccccggtc ccacctttgt acagctcgtc cattccgaga gtgattccgg cggcggtgac
     1261 aaattccagc aggaccatgt gatcccgctt ttcattagga tctttggaaa gcttggactg
     1321 gtatgacagg tagtggttgt caggcaggag aaccggccca tccccgatcg gagtattctg
     1381 ctggtagtga tctgcaagct ggaccccacc catgagctcg gggtagatgg gctgcacgtt
     1441 ttccaccatc ttcaggaact cgtcgaaatc gattctgccg ttcttgtcgg tgtcggagtc
     1501 gccgaagatc tcgtccacgt cctcgtcggt cagctgctcg ccggtcagtc tgatgatgtc
     1561 gccaaactcc tctctgtcga tgaagccgtt gccgtcgaag tcgaagattc tgaagcactc
     1621 gctcagttcc tcttcgctgg cgtcggcaac ttgcatgcgg gcggcggtca cgaactccag
     1681 caggaccatg tgatcgcgct tctcgttggg gtctttgctc agcttggact gggtgctcag
     1741 gtagtggttg tcgggcagca gcacggggcc gtcgccgatg ggggtgttct gctggtagtg
     1801 gtcggcgagc tgcacgctgc cgtcctcgat gttgcagttg aggccgaagt tggccttgat
     1861 gccgttcttc tgcttgtcgg cggtgatata gacgttgccg tggatggcgt tgtactccag
     1921 cttgtgcccc aggatgttgc cgtcctcctt gaagtcgatg cccttcagct cgatgcggtt
     1981 caccagggtg tcgccctcga acttcacctc ggcgcgggtc ttgtagttgc cgtcgtcctt
     2041 gaagaagatg gtgcgctcct ggacgtagcc ttcgggcatg gcggacttga agaagtcgtg
     2101 ctgcttcatg tggtcggggt agcgggcgaa gcactgcacg ccccagctca gggtggtcac
     2161 gagggtgggc cagggcacgg gcagcttgcc ggtggtgcag atgaacttca gggtcagctt
     2221 gccgtaggtg gcatcgccct cgccctcgcc ggacacgctg aacttgtggc cgtttacgtc
     2281 gccgtccagc tcgaccagga tgggcaccac cccggtgaac agctcctcgc ccttgctcac
     2341 catggtggcg ctagcctcga gataacttcg tataaagtat cctatacgaa gttatttgcc
     2401 ttaacccaga aattatcact gttattcttt agaatggtgc aaagaataac ttcgtataat
     2461 gtatgctata cgaagttata agcttatcga taatcaacct ctggattaca aaatttgtga
     2521 aagattgact ggtattctta actatgttgc tccttttacg ctatgtggat acgctgcttt
     2581 aatgcctttg tatcatgcta ttgcttcccg tatggctttc attttctcct ccttgtataa
     2641 atcctggttg ctgtctcttt atgaggagtt gtggcccgtt gtcaggcaac gtggcgtggt
     2701 gtgcactgtg tttgctgacg caacccccac tggttggggc attgccacca cctgtcagct
     2761 cctttccggg actttcgctt tccccctccc tattgccacg gcggaactca tcgccgcctg
     2821 ccttgcccgc tgctggacag gggctcggct gttgggcact gacaattccg tggtgttgtc
     2881 ggggaaatca tcgtcctttc cttggctgct cgcctgtgtt gccacctgga ttctgcgcgg
     2941 gacgtccttc tgctacgtcc cttcggccct caatccagcg gaccttcctt cccgcggcct
     3001 gctgccggct ctgcggcctc ttccgcgtct tcgccttcgc cctcagacga gtcggatctc
     3061 cctttgggcc gcctccccgc atcgataccg tcgacccggg cggccgcttc gagcagacat
     3121 gataagatac attgatgagt ttggacaaac cacaactaga atgcagtgaa aaaaatgctt
     3181 tatttgtgaa atttgtgatg ctattgcttt atttgtaacc attataagct gcaataaaca
     3241 agttaacaac aacaattgca ttcattttat gtttcaggtt cagggggaga tgtgggaggt
     3301 tttttaaagc aagtaaaacc tctacaaatg tggtaaaatc gataaggatc ttcctagagc
     3361 atggctacgt agataagtag catggcgggt taatcattaa ctacaaggaa cccctagtga
     3421 tggagttggc cactccctct ctgcgcgctc gctcgctcac tgaggccggg cgaccaaagg
     3481 tcgcccgacg cccgggcttt gcccgggcgg cctcagtgag cgagcgagcg cgcagctgca
     3541 ttaatgaatc ggccaacgcg cggggagagg cggtttgcgt attgggcgct cttccgcttc
     3601 ctcgctcact gactcgctgc gctcggtcgt tcggctgcgg cgagcggtat cagctcactc
     3661 aaaggcggta atacggttat ccacagaatc aggggataac gcaggaaaga acatgtgagc
     3721 aaaaggccag caaaaggcca ggaaccgtaa aaaggccgcg ttgctggcgt ttttccatag
     3781 gctccgcccc cctgacgagc atcacaaaaa tcgacgctca agtcagaggt ggcgaaaccc
     3841 gacaggacta taaagatacc aggcgtttcc ccctggaagc tccctcgtgc gctctcctgt
     3901 tccgaccctg ccgcttaccg gatacctgtc cgcctttctc ccttcgggaa gcgtggcgct
     3961 ttctcatagc tcacgctgta ggtatctcag ttcggtgtag gtcgttcgct ccaagctggg
     4021 ctgtgtgcac gaaccccccg ttcagcccga ccgctgcgcc ttatccggta actatcgtct
     4081 tgagtccaac ccggtaagac acgacttatc gccactggca gcagccactg gtaacaggat
     4141 tagcagagcg aggtatgtag gcggtgctac agagttcttg aagtggtggc ctaactacgg
     4201 ctacactaga agaacagtat ttggtatctg cgctctgctg aagccagtta ccttcggaaa
     4261 aagagttggt agctcttgat ccggcaaaca aaccaccgct ggtagcggtg gtttttttgt
     4321 ttgcaagcag cagattacgc gcagaaaaaa aggatctcaa gaagatcctt tgatcttttc
     4381 tacggggtct gacgctcagt ggaacgaaaa ctcacgttaa gggattttgg tcatgagatt
     4441 atcaaaaagg atcttcacct agatcctttt aaattaaaaa tgaagtttta aatcaatcta
     4501 aagtatatat gagtaaactt ggtctgacag ttaccaatgc ttaatcagtg aggcacctat
     4561 ctcagcgatc tgtctatttc gttcatccat agttgcctga ctccccgtcg tgtagataac
     4621 tacgatacgg gagggcttac catctggccc cagtgctgca atgataccgc gagacccacg
     4681 ctcaccggct ccagatttat cagcaataaa ccagccagcc ggaagggccg agcgcagaag
     4741 tggtcctgca actttatccg cctccatcca gtctattaat tgttgccggg aagctagagt
     4801 aagtagttcg ccagttaata gtttgcgcaa cgttgttgcc attgctacag gcatcgtggt
     4861 gtcacgctcg tcgtttggta tggcttcatt cagctccggt tcccaacgat caaggcgagt
     4921 tacatgatcc cccatgttgt gcaaaaaagc ggttagctcc ttcggtcctc cgatcgttgt
     4981 cagaagtaag ttggccgcag tgttatcact catggttatg gcagcactgc ataattctct
     5041 tactgtcatg ccatccgtaa gatgcttttc tgtgactggt gagtactcaa ccaagtcatt
     5101 ctgagaatag tgtatgcggc gaccgagttg ctcttgcccg gcgtcaatac gggataatac
     5161 cgcgccacat agcagaactt taaaagtgct catcattgga aaacgttctt cggggcgaaa
     5221 actctcaagg atcttaccgc tgttgagatc cagttcgatg taacccactc gtgcacccaa
     5281 ctgatcttca gcatctttta ctttcaccag cgtttctggg tgagcaaaaa caggaaggca
     5341 aaatgccgca aaaaagggaa taagggcgac acggaaatgt tgaatactca tactcttcct
     5401 ttttcaatat tattgaagca tttatcaggg ttattgtctc atgagcggat acatatttga
     5461 atgtatttag aaaaataaac aaataggggt tccgcgcaca tttccccgaa aagtgccacc
     5521 taaattgtaa gcgttaatat tttgttaaaa ttcgcgttaa atttttgtta aatcagctca
     5581 ttttttaacc aataggccga aatcggcaaa atcccttata aatcaaaaga atagaccgag
     5641 atagggttga gtgttgttcc agtttggaac aagagtccac tattaaagaa cgtggactcc
     5701 aacgtcaaag gnnnnnnnnn nnnnnnnnnn nnnnnnnnnn nnnnnnnnnn nnnnnnnnnn
     5761 tnnnnnnnnn nnnnnnnnnn nnnnnnnnnn nnnnnnnnnn nnnnnnnnnn nnnnnnnnnn
     5821 nnnnnnnnnn nnnnnnnnnn nnnnnnnnnn nngnnnnnnn nnnnnnnnnn nnnnnnnnnn
     5881 nnnnnnnnnn nnnnnnnnnn nnnnnnnnnn nnnnnnnnnn nnnnnnnnnn nnnnnnnnnn
     5941 nnnnnnnnnn nnnnnnnnnn nnnnnnnnnn nnnnnnnccc attcgccatt caggctgcgc
     6001 aactgttggg aagggcgatc ggtgcgggcc tcttcgctat tacgccagct gcgcgctcgc
     6061 tcgctcactg aggccgcccg ggcaaagccc gggcgtcggg cgacctttgg tcgcccggcc
     6121 tcagtgagcg agcgagcgcg cagagaggga gtggccaact ccatcactag gggttccttg
     6181 tagttaatga ttaacccgcc atgctactta tctacgtagc catgctctag gaagagtacc
     6241 attgacgtca ataatgacgt atgttcccat agtaacgcca atagggactt tccattgacg
     6301 tcaatgggtg gagtatttac ggtaaactgc ccacttggca gtacatcaag tgtatcatat
     6361 gccaagtacg ccccctattg acgtcaatga cggtaaatgg cccgcctggc attatgccca
     6421 gtacatgacc ttatgggact ttcctacttg gcagtacatc tacgtattag tcatcgctat
     6481 taccatggtc gaggtgagcc ccacgttctg cttcactctc cccatctccc ccccctcccc
     6541 acccccaatt ttgtatttat ttatttttta attattttgt gcagcgatgg gggcgggggg
     6601 ggggg
//
